>Addgene plasmid #158641 | pLX302 OAS1-V5 puro | addgene full sequence | sequence record 311811 | Addgene NGS Result
ATAGTAATCAATTACGGGGTCATTAGTTCATAGCCCATATATGGAGTTCCGCGTTACATAACTTACGGTA
AATGGCCCGCCTGGCTGACCGCCCAACGACCCCCGCCCATTGACGTCAATAATGACGTATGTTCCCATAG
TAACGCCAATAGGGACTTTCCATTGACGTCAATGGGTGGAGTATTTACGGTAAACTGCCCACTTGGCAGT
ACATCAAGTGTATCATATGCCAAGTACGCCCCCTATTGACGTCAATGACGGTAAATGGCCCGCCTGGCAT
TATGCCCAGTACATGACCTTATGGGACTTTCCTACTTGGCAGTACATCTACGTATTAGTCATCGCTATTA
CCATGGTGATGCGGTTTTGGCAGTACATCAATGGGCGTGGATAGCGGTTTGACTCACGGGGATTTCCAAG
TCTCCACCCCATTGACGTCAATGGGAGTTTGTTTTGGCACCAAAATCAACGGGACTTTCCAAAATGTCGT
AACAACTCCGCCCCATTGACGCAAATGGGCGGTAGGCGTGTACGGTGGGAGGTCTATATAAGCAGAGCTC
TCTGGCTAACTGTCGGGATCAACAAGTTTGTACAAAAAAGTTGGCACCATGATGGATCTCAGAAATACCC
CAGCCAAATCTCTGGACAAGTTCATTGAAGACTATCTCTTGCCAGACACGTGTTTCCGCATGCAAATCAA
CCATGCCATTGACATCATCTGTGGGTTCCTGAAGGAAAGGTGCTTCCGAGGTAGCTCCTACCCTGTGTGT
GTGTCCAAGGTGGTAAAGGGTGGCTCCTCAGGCAAGGGCACCACCCTCAGAGGCCGATCTGACGCTGACC
TGGTTGTCTTCCTCAGTCCTCTCACCACTTTTCAGGATCAGTTAAATCGCCGGGGAGAGTTCATCCAGGA
AATTAGGAGACAGCTGGAAGCCTGTCAAAGCGAGAGAGCATTTTCCGTGAAGTTTGAGGTCCAGGCTCCA
CGCTGGGGCAACCCCCGTGCGCTCAGCTTCGTACTGAGTTCGCTCCAGCTCGGGGAGGGGGTGGAGTTCG
ATGTGCTGCCTGCCTTTGATGCCCTGGGTCAGTTGACTGGCAGCTATAAACCTAACCCCCAAATCTATGT
CAAGCTCATCGAGGAGTGCACCGACCTGCAGAAAGAGGGCGAGTTCTCCACCTGCTTCACAGAACTACAG
AGAGACTTCCTGAAGCAGCGCCCCACCAAGCTCAAGAGCCTCATCCGCCTAGTCAAGCACTGGTACCAAA
ATTGTAAGAAGAAGCTTGGGAAGCTGCCACCTCAGTATGCCCTGGAGCTCCTGACGGTCTATGCTTGGGA
GCGAGGGAGCATGAAAACACATTTCAACACAGCCCAGGGATTTCGGACGGTCTTGGAATTAGTCATAAAC
TACCAGCAACTCTGCATCTACTGGACAAAGTATTATGACTTTAAAAACCCCATTATTGAAAAGTACCTGA
GAAGGCAGCTCACGAAACCCAGGCCTGTGATCCTGGACCCGGCGGACCCTACAGGAAACTTGGGTGGTGG
AGACCCAAAGGGTTGGAGGCAGCTGGCACAAGAGGCTGAGGCCTGGCTGAATTACCCATGCTTTAAGAAT
TGGGATGGGTCCCCAGTGAGCTCCTGGATTCTGCTGGTGAGACCTCCTGCTTCCTCCCTGCCATTCATCC
CTGCCCCTCTCCATGAAGCTTTGCCAACTTTCTTGTACAAAGTGGTTGGTAAGCCTATCCCTAACCCTCT
CCTCGGTCTCGATTCTACGTAGTAATGAGCTAGCGCTAACCGGTGGCGCGTTAAGTCGACAATCAACCTC
TGGATTACAAAATTTGTGAAAGATTGACTGGTATTCTTAACTATGTTGCTCCTTTTACGCTATGTGGATA
CGCTGCTTTAATGCCTTTGTATCATGCTATTGCTTCCCGTATGGCTTTCATTTTCTCCTCCTTGTATAAA
TCCTGGTTGCTGTCTCTTTATGAGGAGTTGTGGCCCGTTGTCAGGCAACGTGGCGTGGTGTGCACTGTGT
TTGCTGACGCAACCCCCACTGGTTGGGGCATTGCCACCACCTGTCAGCTCCTTTCCGGGACTTTCGCTTT
CCCCCTCCCTATTGCCACGGCGGAACTCATCGCCGCCTGCCTTGCCCGCTGCTGGACAGGGGCTCGGCTG
TTGGGCACTGACAATTCCGTGGTGTTGTCGGGGAAATCATCGTCCTTTCCTTGGCTGCTCGCCTGTGTTG
CCACCTGGATTCTGCGCGGGACGTCCTTCTGCTACGTCCCTTCGGCCCTCAATCCAGCGGACCTTCCTTC
CCGCGGCCTGCTGCCGGCTCTGCGGCCTCTTCCGCGTCTTCGCCTTCGCCCTCAGACGAGTCGGATCTCC
CTTTGGGCCGCCTCCCCGCGTCGACTTTAAGACCAATGACTTACAAGGCAGCTGTAGATCTTAGCCACTT
TTTAAAAGAAAAGGGGGGACTGGAAGGGCTAATTCACTCCCAACGAAGACAAGATCTGCTTTTTGCTTGT
ACTGGGTCTCTCTGGTTAGACCAGATCTGAGCCTGGGAGCTCTCTGGCTAACTAGGGAACCCACTGCTTA
AGCCTCAATAAAGCTTGCCTTGAGTGCTTCAAGTAGTGTGTGCCCGTCTGTTGTGTGACTCTGGTAACTA
GAGATCCCTCAGACCCTTTTAGTCAGTGTGGAAAATCTCTAGCAGTACGTATAGTAGTTCATGTCATCTT
ATTATTCAGTATTTATAACTTGCAAAGAAATGAATATCAGAGAGTGAGAGGAACTTGTTTATTGCAGCTT
ATAATGGTTACAAATAAAGCAATAGCATCACAAATTTCACAAATAAAGCATTTTTTTCACTGCATTCTAG
TTGTGGTTTGTCCAAACTCATCAATGTATCTTATCATGTCTGGCTCTAGCTATCCCGCCCCTAACTCCGC
CCATCCCGCCCCTAACTCCGCCCAGTTCCGCCCATTCTCCGCCCCATGGCTGACTAATTTTTTTTATTTA
TGCAGAGGCCGAGGCCGCCTCGGCCTCTGAGCTATTCCAGAAGTAGTGAGGAGGCTTTTTTGGAGGCCTA
GGGACGTACCCAATTCGCCCTATAGTGAGTCGTATTACGCGCGCTCACTGGCCGTCGTTTTACAACGTCG
TGACTGGGAAAACCCTGGCGTTACCCAACTTAATCGCCTTGCAGCACATCCCCCTTTCGCCAGCTGGCGT
AATAGCGAAGAGGCCCGCACCGATCGCCCTTCCCAACAGTTGCGCAGCCTGAATGGCGAATGGG
[124 nt withheld, positions 3285-3408]
C
[91 nt withheld, positions 3410-3500]
A
[49 nt withheld, positions 3502-3550]
CCTTTGACGTTGGAGTCCACGTTCTTT
[37 nt withheld, positions 3578-3614]
ACCCTATCTCGGTCTATTCTTTTGATTTATAAGGGATTTTGCCGATTTCGGCCTATTGGTTAAAAAATGA
GCTGATTTAACAAAAATTTAACGCGAATTTTAACAAAATATTAACGCTTACAATTTAGGTGGCACTTTTC
GGGGAAATGTGCGCGGAACCCCTATTTGTTTATTTTTCTAAATACATTCAAATATGTATCCGCTCATGAG
ACAATAACCCTGATAAATGCTTCAATAATATTGAAAAAGGAAGAGTATGAGTATTCAACATTTCCGTGTC
GCCCTTATTCCCTTTTTTGCGGCATTTTGCCTTCCTGTTTTTGCTCACCCAGAAACGCTGGTGAAAGTAA
AAGATGCTGAAGATCAGTTGGGTGCACGAGTGGGTTACATCGAACTGGATCTCAACAGCGGTAAGATCCT
TGAGAGTTTTCGCCCCGAAGAACGTTTTCCAATGATGAGCACTTTTAAAGTTCTGCTATGTGGCGCGGTA
TTATCCCGTATTGACGCCGGGCAAGAGCAACTCGGTCGCCGCATACACTATTCTCAGAATGACTTGGTTG
AGTACTCACCAGTCACAGAAAAGCATCTTACGGATGGCATGACAGTAAGAGAATTATGCAGTGCTGCCAT
AACCATGAGTGATAACACTGCGGCCAACTTACTTCTGACAACGATCGGAGGACCGAAGGAGCTAACCGCT
TTTTTGCACAACATGGGGGATCATGTAACTCGCCTTGATCGTTGGGAACCGGAGCTGAATGAAGCCATAC
CAAACGACGAGCGTGACACCACGATGCCTGTAGCAATGGCAACAACGTTGCGCAAACTATTAACTGGCGA
ACTACTTACTCTAGCTTCCCGGCAACAATTAATAGACTGGATGGAGGCGGATAAAGTTGCAGGACCACTT
CTGCGCTCGGCCCTTCCGGCTGGCTGGTTTATTGCTGATAAATCTGGAGCCGGTGAGCGTGGGTCTCGCG
GTATCATTGCAGCACTGGGGCCAGATGGTAAGCCCTCCCGTATCGTAGTTATCTACACGACGGGGAGTCA
GGCAACTATGGATGAACGAAATAGACAGATCGCTGAGATAGGTGCCTCACTGATTAAGCATTGGTAACTG
TCAGACCAAGTTTACTCATATATACTTTAGATTGATTTAAAACTTCATTTTTAATTTAAAAGGATCTAGG
TGAAGATCCTTTTTGATAATCTCATGACCAAAATCCCTTAACGTGAGTTTTCGTTCCACTGAGCGTCAGA
CCCCGTAGAAAAGATCAAAGGATCTTCTTGAGATCCTTTTTTTCTGCGCGTAATCTGCTGCTTGCAAACA
AAAAAACCACCGCTACCAGCGGTGGTTTGTTTGCCGGATCAAGAGCTACCAACTCTTTTTCCGAAGGTAA
CTGGCTTCAGCAGAGCGCAGATACCAAATACTGTTCTTCTAGTGTAGCCGTAGTTAGGCCACCACTTCAA
GAACTCTGTAGCACCGCCTACATACCTCGCTCTGCTAATCCTGTTACCAGTGGCTGCTGCCAGTGGCGAT
AAGTCGTGTCTTACCGGGTTGGACTCAAGACGATAGTTACCGGATAAGGCGCAGCGGTCGGGCTGAACGG
GGGGTTCGTGCACACAGCCCAGCTTGGAGCGAACGACCTACACCGAACTGAGATACCTACAGCGTGAGCT
ATGAGAAAGCGCCACGCTTCCCGAAGGGAGAAAGGCGGACAGGTATCCGGTAAGCGGCAGGGTCGGAACA
GGAGAGCGCACGAGGGAGCTTCCAGGGGGAAACGCCTGGTATCTTTATAGTCCTGTCGGGTTTCGCCACC
TCTGACTTGAGCGTCGATTTTTGTGATGCTCGTCAGGGGGGCGGAGCCTATGGAAAAACGCCAGCAACGC
GGCCTTTTTACGGTTCCTGGCCTTTTGCTGGCCTTTTGCTCACATGTTCTTTCCTGCGTTATCCCCTGAT
TCTGTGGATAACCGTATTACCGCCTTTGAGTGAGCTGATACCGCTCGCCGCAGCCGAACGACCGAGCGCA
GCGAGTCAGTGAGCGAGGAAGCGGAAGAGCGCCCAATACGCAAACCGCCTCTCCCCGCGCGTTGGCCGAT
TCATTAATGCAGCTGGCACGACAGGTTTCCCGACTGGAAAGCGGGCAGTGAGCGCAACGCAATTAATGTG
AGTTAGCTCACTCATTAGGCACCCCAGGCTTTACACTTTATGCTTCCGGCTCGTATGTTGTGTGGAATTG
TGAGCGGATAACAATTTCACACAGGAAACAGCTATGACCATGATTACGCCAAGCGCGCAATTAACCCTCA
CTAAAGGGAACAAAAGCTGGAGCTGCAAGCTTAATGTAGTCTTATGCAATACTCTTGTAGTCTTGCAACA
TGGTAACGATGAGTTAGCAACATGCCTTACAAGGAGAGAAAAAGCACCGTGCATGCCGATTGGTGGAAGT
AAGGTGGTACGATCGTGCCTTATTAGGAAGGCAACAGACGGGTCTGACATGGATTGGACGAACCACTGAA
TTGCCGCATTGCAGAGATATTGTATTTAAGTGCCTAGCTCGATACATAAACGGGTCTCTCTGGTTAGACC
AGATCTGAGCCTGGGAGCTCTCTGGCTAACTAGGGAACCCACTGCTTAAGCCTCAATAAAGCTTGCCTTG
AGTGCTTCAAGTAGTGTGTGCCCGTCTGTTGTGTGACTCTGGTAACTAGAGATCCCTCAGACCCTTTTAG
TCAGTGTGGAAAATCTCTAGCAGTGGCGCCCGAACAGGGACTTGAAAGCGAAAGGGAAACCAGAGGAGCT
CTCTCGACGCAGGACTCGGCTTGCTGAAGCGCGCACGGCAAGAGGCGAGGGGCGGCGACTGGTGAGTACG
CCAAAAATTTTGACTAGCGGAGGCTAGAAGGAGAGAGATGGGTGCGAGAGCGTCAGTATTAAGCGGGGGA
GAATTAGATCGCGATGGGAAAAAATTCGGTTAAGGCCAGGGGGAAAGAAAAAATATAAATTAAAACATAT
AGTATGGGCAAGCAGGGAGCTAGAACGATTCGCAGTTAATCCTGGCCTGTTAGAAACATCAGAAGGCTGT
AGACAAATACTGGGACAGCTACAACCATCCCTTCAGACAGGATCAGAAGAACTTAGATCATTATATAATA
CAGTAGCAACCCTCTATTGTGTGCATCAAAGGATAGAGATAAAAGACACCAAGGAAGCTTTAGACAAGAT
AGAGGAAGAGCAAAACAAAAGTAAGACCACCGCACAGCAAGCGGCCGCTGATCTTCAGACCTGGAGGAGG
AGATATGAGGGACAATTGGAGAAGTGAATTATATAAATATAAAGTAGTAAAAATTGAACCATTAGGAGTA
GCACCCACCAAGGCAAAGAGAAGAGTGGTGCAGAGAGAAAAAAGAGCAGTGGGAATAGGAGCTTTGTTCC
TTGGGTTCTTGGGAGCAGCAGGAAGCACTATGGGCGCAGCGTCAATGACGCTGACGGTACAGGCCAGACA
ATTATTGTCTGGTATAGTGCAGCAGCAGAACAATTTGCTGAGGGCTATTGAGGCGCAACAGCATCTGTTG
CAACTCACAGTCTGGGGCATCAAGCAGCTCCAGGCAAGAATCCTGGCTGTGGAAAGATACCTAAAGGATC
AACAGCTCCTGGGGATTTGGGGTTGCTCTGGAAAACTCATTTGCACCACTGCTGTGCCTTGGAATGCTAG
TTGGAGTAATAAATCTCTGGAACAGATTTGGAATCACACGACCTGGATGGAGTGGGACAGAGAAATTAAC
AATTACACAAGCTTAATACACTCCTTAATTGAAGAATCGCAAAACCAGCAAGAAAAGAATGAACAAGAAT
TATTGGAATTAGATAAATGGGCAAGTTTGTGGAATTGGTTTAACATAACAAATTGGCTGTGGTATATAAA
ATTATTCATAATGATAGTAGGAGGCTTGGTAGGTTTAAGAATAGTTTTTGCTGTACTTTCTATAGTGAAT
AGAGTTAGGCAGGGATATTCACCATTATCGTTTCAGACCCACCTCCCAACCCCGAGGGGACCCTTGCGCC
TTTTCCAAGGCAGCCCTGGGTTTGCGCAGGGACGCGGCTGCTCTGGGCGTGGTTCCGGGAAACGCAGCGG
CGCCGACCCTGGGTCTCGCACATTCTTCACGTCCGTTCGCAGCGTCACCCGGATCTTCGCCGCTACCCTT
GTGGGCCCCCCGGCGACGCTTCCTGCTCCGCCCCTAAGTCGGGAAGGTTCCTTGCGGTTCGCGGCGTGCC
GGACGTGACAAACGGAAGCCGCACGTCTCACTAGTACCCTCGCAGACGGACAGCGCCAGGGAGCAATGGC
AGCGCGCCGACCGCGATGGGCTGTGGCCAATAGCGGCTGCTCAGCAGGGCGCGCCGAGAGCAGCGGCCGG
GAAGGGGCGGTGCGGGAGGCGGGGTGTGGGGCGGTAGTGTGGGCCCTGTTCCTGCCCGCGCGGTGTTCCG
CATTCTGCAAGCCTCCGGAGCGCACGTCGGCAGTCGGCTCCCTCGTTGACCGAATCACCGACCTCTCTCC
CCAGGGGGTACCACCGGAGCTTACCATGACCGAGTACAAGCCCACGGTGCGCCTCGCCACCCGCGACGAC
GTCCCCAGGGCCGTACGCACCCTCGCCGCCGCGTTCGCCGACTACCCCGCCACGCGCCACACCGTCGATC
CGGACCGCCACATCGAGCGGGTCACCGAGCTGCAAGAACTCTTCCTCACGCGCGTCGGGCTCGACATCGG
CAAGGTGTGGGTCGCGGACGACGGCGCCGCCGTGGCGGTCTGGACCACGCCGGAGAGCGTCGAAGCGGGG
GCGGTGTTCGCCGAGATCGGCCCGCGCATGGCCGAGTTGAGCGGTTCCCGGCTGGCCGCGCAGCAACAGA
TGGAAGGCCTCCTGGCGCCGCACCGGCCCAAGGAGCCCGCGTGGTTCCTGGCCACCGTCGGCGTCTCGCC
CGACCACCAGGGCAAGGGTCTGGGCAGCGCCGTCGTGCTCCCCGGAGTGGAGGCGGCCGAGCGCGCCGGG
GTGCCCGCCTTCCTGGAGACCTCCGCGCCCCGCAACCTCCCCTTCTACGAGCGGCTCGGCTTCACCGTCA
CCGCCGACGTCGAGGTGCCCGAAGGACCGCGCACCTGGTGCATGACCCGCAAGCCCGGTGCCTGAGAATT
CTAGATCTTGAGACAAATGGCAGTATTCATCCACAATTTTAAAAGAAAAGGGGGGATTGGGGGGTACAGT
GCAGGGGAAAGAATAGTAGACATAATAGCAACAGACATACAAACTAAAGAATTACAAAAACAAATTACAA
AAATTCAAAATTTTCGGGTTTATTACAGGGACAGCAGAGATCCACTTTGGCGCCGGCTCGAGGGGGCCCG
GGGTTATTA
Features (pLannotate 1.2.2; 31 found; start..end, strand, type, name):
     52..355     +  enhancer       CMV enhancer: human cytomegalovirus immediate early enhancer
    356..559     +  promoter       CMV promoter: human cytomegalovirus (CMV) immediate early promoter
    583..600     +  protein_bind   attB1 (fragment): mutant version of attB; core recombination site for the Gateway® BP reaction BP Clonase™
    609..1646    +  CDS            OAS1 (fragment): OAS1_HUMAN - Also known as OIAS. Experimental evidence at protein level: Swiss-Prot protein existence level 1. Interferon-induced, dsRNA-activated antiviral enzyme which plays a critical role in cellular innate antiviral response. In addition, it may also play a role in other cellular processes such as apoptosis, cell growth, differentiation and gene regulation. Synthesizes higher oligomers of 2'-5'-oligoadenylates (2-5A) from ATP which then bind to the inactive monomeric form of ribonuclease L (RNase L) leading to its dimerization and subsequent activation. Activation of RNase L leads to degr
   1708..1725    -  protein_bind   attB2 (fragment): mutant version of attB; core recombination site for the Gateway® BP reaction BP Clonase™
   1728..1769    +  CDS            V5 tag: epitope tag from simian virus 5
   1811..2399    +  misc_feature   WPRE: woodchuck hepatitis virus posttranscriptional regulatory element
   2450..2469    +  misc_feature   cPPT/CTS (fragment): central polypurine tract and central termination sequence of HIV-1
   2471..2704    +  LTR            3' LTR (ΔU3): self-inactivating 3' long terminal repeat (LTR) from HIV-1
   2782..2903    +  polyA_signal   SV40 poly(A) signal: SV40 polyadenylation signal
   2943..3078    +  rep_origin     SV40 ori: SV40 origin of replication
   3099..3117    -  promoter       T7 promoter: promoter for bacteriophage T7 RNA polymerase
   3125..3280    +  CDS            lacZα (fragment): LacZα fragment of β-galactosidase; lacZ fragment
   3285..3713    +  rep_origin     f1 ori (sequence partly withheld): f1 bacteriophage origin of replication; arrow indicates direction of (+) strand synthesis
   3766..3870    +  promoter       AmpR promoter: bla
   3871..4731    +  CDS            AmpR: β-lactamase; bla; confers resistance to ampicillin, carbenicillin, and related antibiotics
   4902..5490    +  rep_origin     ori: high-copy-number ColE1/pMB1/pBR322/pUC origin of replication
   5673..5765    +  CDS            lacI (fragment): lac repressor; lacI; The lac repressor binds to the lac operator to inhibit transcription in E. coli. This inhibition can be relieved by adding lactose or isopropyl-β-D-thiogalactopyranoside (IPTG).
   5778..5799    +  protein_bind   CAP binding site: CAP binding activates transcription in the presence of cAMP. E. coli catabolite activator protein
   5814..5844    +  promoter       lac promoter: promoter for the E. coli lac operon
   5852..5868    +  protein_bind   lac operator: The lac repressor binds to the lac operator to inhibit transcription in E. coli. This inhibition can be relieved by adding lactose or isopropyl-β-D-thiogalactopyranoside (IPTG). lac repressor encoded by lacI
   5913..5931    +  promoter       T3 promoter: promoter for bacteriophage T3 RNA polymerase
   5959..6185    +  promoter       RSV promoter: Rous sarcoma virus enhancer/promoter
   6186..6366    +  LTR            5' LTR (truncated): truncated 5' long terminal repeat (LTR) from HIV-1
   6413..6538    +  misc_feature   HIV-1 Ψ: packaging signal of human immunodeficiency virus type 1
   6522..6885    +  CDS            HIV-1 gag (fragment): gag protein from human immunodeficiency virus 1; gag
   7031..7264    +  misc_feature   RRE: The Rev response element (RRE) of HIV-1 allows for Rev-dependent mRNA export from the nucleus to the cytoplasm.
   7641..7667    +  CDS            Rev (fragment): human immunodeficiency virus 1 (HIV-1) Rev protein; rev; enhances nuclear export of unspliced and incompletely spliced viral mRNAs
   7668..8168    +  promoter       hPGK promoter: human phosphoglycerate kinase 1 promoter
   8190..8789    +  CDS            PuroR (fragment): puromycin N-acetyltransferase; pac from Streptomyces; confers resistance to puromycin
   8831..8948    +  misc_feature   cPPT/CTS: central polypurine tract and central termination sequence of HIV-1
