[The description below was written by a language model from this plasmid's Addgene catalogue record and pLannotate feature annotations shown in this document.]
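Description:
pLX302 OAS1-V5 puro is a third-generation-style, self-inactivating HIV-1 lentiviral expression plasmid built on the pLX302 Gateway destination backbone and carrying human OAS1 for constitutive expression in mammalian cells. It is propagated in E. coli through a high-copy ColE1/pUC-type origin with ampicillin selection (AmpR under its own bla promoter). The backbone also retains an f1 origin, an SV40 origin and poly(A) signal, and remnants of lac and T7/T3 cloning-vector sequence.

The viral genome is transcribed from an RSV promoter fused to a truncated 5' LTR. It contains the Ψ packaging signal with a partial gag fragment, the Rev response element for Rev-dependent nuclear export, a central polypurine tract, and a ΔU3 3' LTR that inactivates LTR promoter activity after integration. Two independent expression units lie between the LTRs. A human PGK promoter drives puromycin N-acetyltransferase, which allows selection of transduced cells. Downstream, the CMV enhancer/promoter drives the OAS1 open reading frame. The OAS1 insert is flanked by attB1 and attB2 sites left from Gateway recombination and reads through attB2 into a C-terminal V5 epitope tag, with a WPRE placed after the tag to enhance transcript expression. The annotation matches OAS1 as a fragment relative to its reference protein, so the exact isoform or extent of the coding sequence is not resolved by the record.

OAS1 is an interferon-induced, dsRNA-activated enzyme that synthesizes 2'-5'-oligoadenylates to activate RNase L. The construct is intended for producing lentivirus to make puromycin-selected cells with stable, detectable V5-tagged OAS1. It was deposited in connection with work modeling coxsackievirus B3 infection and host-cell antiviral feedback.
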