Addgene plasmid #158641: pLX302 OAS1-V5 puro
Purpose: Lentiviral expression vector for constitutive expression of V5-tagged OAS1.
Depositing lab: Kevin Janes. Depositing organization: University of Virginia. Publication: Modeling the complete kinetics of coxsackievirus B3 reveals human determinants of host-cell feedback. Lopacinski AB, Sweatt AJ, Smolko CM, Gray-Gaillard E, Borgman CA, Shah M, Janes KA. Cell Syst. 2021 Apr 21;12(4):304-323.e13. doi: 10.1016/j.cels.2021.02.004. Epub 2021 Mar 18. PubMed 33740397.
Backbone
  Vector backbone: pLX302
  Backbone manufacturer: Addgene #25896
  Vector type: Lentiviral
  Selectable markers: Puromycin
Growth in bacteria
  Bacterial resistance: Ampicillin, 100 μg/mL
  Growth temperature: 37°C
  Growth strain: NEB Stable
  Copy number: Unknown
Gene/Insert
  Gene/Insert name: OAS1 (alt names: E18/E16; IFI-4)
  Species: H. sapiens (human)
  Entrez Gene: OAS1 (a.k.a. E18/E16, IFI-4, IMD100, OIAS, OIASI)
  Tag / fusion protein: V5 (C terminal on insert)
  Cloning method: Gateway Cloning
Terms and licenses: Academic/Nonprofit Terms; Industry Terms: Not Available to Industry
How to cite: pLX302 OAS1-V5 puro was a gift from Kevin Janes (Addgene plasmid # 158641 ; http://n2t.net/addgene:158641 ; RRID:Addgene_158641)
